>Addgene plasmid #193597 | pXPR_003 sgMYC guide 2 | addgene full sequence | sequence record 380095 | Addgene NGS Result
TAACAAATTGGCTGTGGTATATAAAATTATTCATAATGATAGTAGGAGGCTTGGTAGGTTTAAGAATAGT
TTTTGCTGTACTTTCTATAGTGAATAGAGTTAGGCAGGGATATTCACCATTATCGTTTCAGACCCACCTC
CCAACCCCGAGGGGACCCAGAGAGGGCCTATTTCCCATGATTCCTTCATATTTGCATATACGATACAAGG
CTGTTAGAGAGATAATTAGAATTAATTTGACTGTAAACACAAAGATATTAGTACAAAATACGTGACGTAG
AAAGTAATAATTTCTTGGGTAGTTTGCAGTTTTAAAATTATGTTTTAAAATGGACTATCATATGCTTACC
GTAACTTGAAAGTATTTCGATTTCTTGGCTTTATATATCTTGTGGAAAGGACGAAACACCGGCTGCACCG
AGTCGTAGTCGGTTTTAGAGCTAGAAATAGCAAGTTAAAATAAGGCTAGTCCGTTATCAACTTGAAAAAG
TGGCACCGAGTCGGTGCTTTTTTAAGCTTGGCGTAACTAGATCTTGAGACAAATGGCAGTATTCATCCAC
AATTTTAAAAGAAAAGGGGGGATTGGGGGGTACAGTGCAGGGGAAAGAATAGTAGACATAATAGCAACAG
ACATACAAACTAAAGAATTACAAAAACAAATTACAAAAATTCAAAATTTTCGGGTTTATTACAGGGACAG
CAGAGATCCACTTTGGCGCCGGCTCGAGGGGGCCCGGGTGCAAAGATGGATAAAGTTTTAAACAGAGAGG
AATCTTTGCAGCTAATGGACCTTCTAGGTCTTGAAAGGAGTGGGAATTGGCTCCGGTGCCCGTCAGTGGG
CAGAGCGCACATCGCCCACAGTCCCCGAGAAGTTGGGGGGAGGGGTCGGCAATTGATCCGGTGCCTAGAG
AAGGTGGCGCGGGGTAAACTGGGAAAGTGATGTCGTGTACTGGCTCCGCCTTTTTCCCGAGGGTGGGGGA
GAACCGTATATAAGTGCAGTAGTCGCCGTGAACGTTCTTTTTCGCAACGGGTTTGCCGCCAGAACACAGG
TAAGTGCCGTGTGTGGTTCCCGCGGGCCTGGCCTCTTTACGGGTTATGGCCCTTGCGTGCCTTGAATTAC
TTCCACCTGGCTGCAGTACGTGATTCTTGATCCCGAGCTTCGGGTTGGAAGTGGGTGGGAGAGTTCGAGG
CCTTGCGCTTAAGGAGCCCCTTCGCCTCGTGCTTGAGTTGAGGCCTGGCCTGGGCGCTGGGGCCGCCGCG
TGCGAATCTGGTGGCACCTTCGCGCCTGTCTCGCTGCTTTCGATAAGTCTCTAGCCATTTAAAATTTTTG
ATGACCTGCTGCGACGCTTTTTTTCTGGCAAGATAGTCTTGTAAATGCGGGCCAAGATCTGCACACTGGT
ATTTCGGTTTTTGGGGCCGCGGGCGGCGACGGGGCCCGTGCGTCCCAGCGCACATGTTCGGCGAGGCGGG
GCCTGCGAGCGCGGCCACCGAGAATCGGACGGGGGTAGTCTCAAGCTGGCCGGCCTGCTCTGGTGCCTGG
CCTCGCGCCGCCGTGTATCGCCCCGCCCTGGGCGGCAAGGCTGGCCCGGTCGGCACCAGTTGCGTGAGCG
GAAAGATGGCCGCTTCCCGGCCCTGCTGCAGGGAGCTCAAAATGGAGGACGCGGCGCTCGGGAGAGCGGG
CGGGTGAGTCACCCACACAAAGGAAAAGGGCCTTTCCGTCCTCAGCCGTCGCTTCATGTGACTCCACGGA
GTACCGGGCGCCGTCCAGGCACCTCGATTAGTTCTCGAGCTTTTGGAGTACGTCGTCTTTAGGTTGGGGG
GAGGGGTTTTATGCGATGGAGTTTCCCCACACTGAGTGGGTGGAGACTGAAGTTAGGCCAGCTTGGCACT
TGATGTAATTCTCCTTGGAATTTGCCCTTTTTGAGTTTGGATCTTGGTTCATTCTCAAGCCTCAGACAGT
GGTTCAAAGTTTTTTTCTTCCATTTCAGGTGTCGTGACGTACGGCCACCATGACCGAGTACAAGCCCACG
GTGCGCCTCGCCACCCGCGACGACGTCCCCAGGGCCGTACGCACCCTCGCCGCCGCGTTCGCCGACTACC
CCGCCACGCGCCACACCGTCGATCCGGACCGCCACATCGAGCGGGTCACCGAGCTGCAAGAACTCTTCCT
CACGCGCGTCGGGCTCGACATCGGCAAGGTGTGGGTCGCGGACGACGGCGCCGCCGTGGCGGTCTGGACC
ACGCCGGAGAGCGTCGAAGCGGGGGCGGTGTTCGCCGAGATCGGCCCGCGCATGGCCGAGTTGAGCGGTT
CCCGGCTGGCCGCGCAGCAACAGATGGAAGGCCTCCTGGCGCCGCACCGGCCCAAGGAGCCCGCGTGGTT
CCTGGCCACCGTCGGAGTCTCGCCCGACCACCAGGGCAAGGGTCTGGGCAGCGCCGTCGTGCTCCCCGGA
GTGGAGGCGGCCGAGCGCGCCGGGGTGCCCGCCTTCCTGGAGACCTCCGCGCCCCGCAACCTCCCCTTCT
ACGAGCGGCTCGGCTTCACCGTCACCGCCGACGTCGAGGTGCCCGAAGGACCGCGCACCTGGTGCATGAC
CCGCAAGCCCGGTGCCTGAACGCGTTAAGTCGACAATCAACCTCTGGATTACAAAATTTGTGAAAGATTG
ACTGGTATTCTTAACTATGTTGCTCCTTTTACGCTATGTGGATACGCTGCTTTAATGCCTTTGTATCATG
CTATTGCTTCCCGTATGGCTTTCATTTTCTCCTCCTTGTATAAATCCTGGTTGCTGTCTCTTTATGAGGA
GTTGTGGCCCGTTGTCAGGCAACGTGGCGTGGTGTGCACTGTGTTTGCTGACGCAACCCCCACTGGTTGG
GGCATTGCCACCACCTGTCAGCTCCTTTCCGGGACTTTCGCTTTCCCCCTCCCTATTGCCACGGCGGAAC
TCATCGCCGCCTGCCTTGCCCGCTGCTGGACAGGGGCTCGGCTGTTGGGCACTGACAATTCCGTGGTGTT
GTCGGGGAAATCATCGTCCTTTCCTTGGCTGCTCGCCTGTGTTGCCACCTGGATTCTGCGCGGGACGTCC
TTCTGCTACGTCCCTTCGGCCCTCAATCCAGCGGACCTTCCTTCCCGCGGCCTGCTGCCGGCTCTGCGGC
CTCTTCCGCGTCTTCGCCTTCGCCCTCAGACGAGTCGGATCTCCCTTTGGGCCGCCTCCCCGCGTCGACT
TTAAGACCAATGACTTACAAGGCAGCTGTAGATCTTAGCCACTTTTTAAAAGAAAAGGGGGGACTGGAAG
GGCTAATTCACTCCCAACGAAGACAAGATCTGCTTTTTGCTTGTACTGGGTCTCTCTGGTTAGACCAGAT
CTGAGCCTGGGAGCTCTCTGGCTAACTAGGGAACCCACTGCTTAAGCCTCAATAAAGCTTGCCTTGAGTG
CTTCAAGTAGTGTGTGCCCGTCTGTTGTGTGACTCTGGTAACTAGAGATCCCTCAGACCCTTTTAGTCAG
TGTGGAAAATCTCTAGCAGTACGTATAGTAGTTCATGTCATCTTATTATTCAGTATTTATAACTTGCAAA
GAAATGAATATCAGAGAGTGAGAGGAACTTGTTTATTGCAGCTTATAATGGTTACAAATAAAGCAATAGC
ATCACAAATTTCACAAATAAAGCATTTTTTTCACTGCATTCTAGTTGTGGTTTGTCCAAACTCATCAATG
TATCTTATCATGTCTGGCTCTAGCTATCCCGCCCCTAACTCCGCCCATCCCGCCCCTAACTCCGCCCAGT
TCCGCCCATTCTCCGCCCCATGGCTGACTAATTTTTTTTATTTATGCAGAGGCCGAGGCCGCCTCGGCCT
CTGAGCTATTCCAGAAGTAGTGAGGAGGCTTTTTTGGAGGCCTAGGGACGTACCCAATTCGCCCTATAGT
GAGTCGTATTACGCGCGCTCACTGGCCGTCGTTTTACAACGTCGTGACTGGGAAAACCCTGGCGTTACCC
AACTTAATCGCCTTGCAGCACATCCCCCTTTCGCCAGCTGGCGTAATAGCGAAGAGGCCCGCACCGATCG
CCCTTCCCAACAGTTGCGCAGCCTGAATGGCGAATGGG
[124 nt withheld, positions 4099-4222]
C
[91 nt withheld, positions 4224-4314]
A
[49 nt withheld, positions 4316-4364]
CCTTTGACGTTGGAGTCCACGTTCTTT
[37 nt withheld, positions 4392-4428]
ACCCTATCTCGGTCTATTCTTTTGATTTATAAGGGATTTTGCCGATTTCGGCCTATTGGTTAAAAAATGA
GCTGATTTAACAAAAATTTAACGCGAATTTTAACAAAATATTAACGCTTACAATTTAGGTGGCACTTTTC
GGGGAAATGTGCGCGGAACCCCTATTTGTTTATTTTTCTAAATACATTCAAATATGTATCCGCTCATGAG
ACAATAACCCTGATAAATGCTTCAATAATATTGAAAAAGGAAGAGTATGAGTATTCAACATTTCCGTGTC
GCCCTTATTCCCTTTTTTGCGGCATTTTGCCTTCCTGTTTTTGCTCACCCAGAAACGCTGGTGAAAGTAA
AAGATGCTGAAGATCAGTTGGGTGCACGAGTGGGTTACATCGAACTGGATCTCAACAGCGGTAAGATCCT
TGAGAGTTTTCGCCCCGAAGAACGTTTTCCAATGATGAGCACTTTTAAAGTTCTGCTATGTGGCGCGGTA
TTATCCCGTATTGACGCCGGGCAAGAGCAACTCGGTCGCCGCATACACTATTCTCAGAATGACTTGGTTG
AGTACTCACCAGTCACAGAAAAGCATCTTACGGATGGCATGACAGTAAGAGAATTATGCAGTGCTGCCAT
AACCATGAGTGATAACACTGCGGCCAACTTACTTCTGACAACGATCGGAGGACCGAAGGAGCTAACCGCT
TTTTTGCACAACATGGGGGATCATGTAACTCGCCTTGATCGTTGGGAACCGGAGCTGAATGAAGCCATAC
CAAACGACGAGCGTGACACCACGATGCCTGTAGCAATGGCAACAACGTTGCGCAAACTATTAACTGGCGA
ACTACTTACTCTAGCTTCCCGGCAACAATTAATAGACTGGATGGAGGCGGATAAAGTTGCAGGACCACTT
CTGCGCTCGGCCCTTCCGGCTGGCTGGTTTATTGCTGATAAATCTGGAGCCGGTGAGCGTGGGTCTCGCG
GTATCATTGCAGCACTGGGGCCAGATGGTAAGCCCTCCCGTATCGTAGTTATCTACACGACGGGGAGTCA
GGCAACTATGGATGAACGAAATAGACAGATCGCTGAGATAGGTGCCTCACTGATTAAGCATTGGTAACTG
TCAGACCAAGTTTACTCATATATACTTTAGATTGATTTAAAACTTCATTTTTAATTTAAAAGGATCTAGG
TGAAGATCCTTTTTGATAATCTCATGACCAAAATCCCTTAACGTGAGTTTTCGTTCCACTGAGCGTCAGA
CCCCGTAGAAAAGATCAAAGGATCTTCTTGAGATCCTTTTTTTCTGCGCGTAATCTGCTGCTTGCAAACA
AAAAAACCACCGCTACCAGCGGTGGTTTGTTTGCCGGATCAAGAGCTACCAACTCTTTTTCCGAAGGTAA
CTGGCTTCAGCAGAGCGCAGATACCAAATACTGTTCTTCTAGTGTAGCCGTAGTTAGGCCACCACTTCAA
GAACTCTGTAGCACCGCCTACATACCTCGCTCTGCTAATCCTGTTACCAGTGGCTGCTGCCAGTGGCGAT
AAGTCGTGTCTTACCGGGTTGGACTCAAGACGATAGTTACCGGATAAGGCGCAGCGGTCGGGCTGAACGG
GGGGTTCGTGCACACAGCCCAGCTTGGAGCGAACGACCTACACCGAACTGAGATACCTACAGCGTGAGCT
ATGAGAAAGCGCCACGCTTCCCGAAGGGAGAAAGGCGGACAGGTATCCGGTAAGCGGCAGGGTCGGAACA
GGAGAGCGCACGAGGGAGCTTCCAGGGGGAAACGCCTGGTATCTTTATAGTCCTGTCGGGTTTCGCCACC
TCTGACTTGAGCGTCGATTTTTGTGATGCTCGTCAGGGGGGCGGAGCCTATGGAAAAACGCCAGCAACGC
GGCCTTTTTACGGTTCCTGGCCTTTTGCTGGCCTTTTGCTCACATGTTCTTTCCTGCGTTATCCCCTGAT
TCTGTGGATAACCGTATTACCGCCTTTGAGTGAGCTGATACCGCTCGCCGCAGCCGAACGACCGAGCGCA
GCGAGTCAGTGAGCGAGGAAGCGGAAGAGCGCCCAATACGCAAACCGCCTCTCCCCGCGCGTTGGCCGAT
TCATTAATGCAGCTGGCACGACAGGTTTCCCGACTGGAAAGCGGGCAGTGAGCGCAACGCAATTAATGTG
AGTTAGCTCACTCATTAGGCACCCCAGGCTTTACACTTTATGCTTCCGGCTCGTATGTTGTGTGGAATTG
TGAGCGGATAACAATTTCACACAGGAAACAGCTATGACCATGATTACGCCAAGCGCGCAATTAACCCTCA
CTAAAGGGAACAAAAGCTGGAGCTGCAAGCTTAATGTAGTCTTATGCAATACTCTTGTAGTCTTGCAACA
TGGTAACGATGAGTTAGCAACATGCCTTACAAGGAGAGAAAAAGCACCGTGCATGCCGATTGGTGGAAGT
AAGGTGGTACGATCGTGCCTTATTAGGAAGGCAACAGACGGGTCTGACATGGATTGGACGAACCACTGAA
TTGCCGCATTGCAGAGATATTGTATTTAAGTGCCTAGCTCGATACATAAACGGGTCTCTCTGGTTAGACC
AGATCTGAGCCTGGGAGCTCTCTGGCTAACTAGGGAACCCACTGCTTAAGCCTCAATAAAGCTTGCCTTG
AGTGCTTCAAGTAGTGTGTGCCCGTCTGTTGTGTGACTCTGGTAACTAGAGATCCCTCAGACCCTTTTAG
TCAGTGTGGAAAATCTCTAGCAGTGGCGCCCGAACAGGGACTTGAAAGCGAAAGGGAAACCAGAGGAGCT
CTCTCGACGCAGGACTCGGCTTGCTGAAGCGCGCACGGCAAGAGGCGAGGGGCGGCGACTGGTGAGTACG
CCAAAAATTTTGACTAGCGGAGGCTAGAAGGAGAGAGATGGGTGCGAGAGCGTCAGTATTAAGCGGGGGA
GAATTAGATCGCGATGGGAAAAAATTCGGTTAAGGCCAGGGGGAAAGAAAAAATATAAATTAAAACATAT
AGTATGGGCAAGCAGGGAGCTAGAACGATTCGCAGTTAATCCTGGCCTGTTAGAAACATCAGAAGGCTGT
AGACAAATACTGGGACAGCTACAACCATCCCTTCAGACAGGATCAGAAGAACTTAGATCATTATATAATA
CAGTAGCAACCCTCTATTGTGTGCATCAAAGGATAGAGATAAAAGACACCAAGGAAGCTTTAGACAAGAT
AGAGGAAGAGCAAAACAAAAGTAAGACCACCGCACAGCAAGCGGCCGCTGATCTTCAGACCTGGAGGAGG
AGATATGAGGGACAATTGGAGAAGTGAATTATATAAATATAAAGTAGTAAAAATTGAACCATTAGGAGTA
GCACCCACCAAGGCAAAGAGAAGAGTGGTGCAGAGAGAAAAAAGAGCAGTGGGAATAGGAGCTTTGTTCC
TTGGGTTCTTGGGAGCAGCAGGAAGCACTATGGGCGCAGCGTCAATGACGCTGACGGTACAGGCCAGACA
ATTATTGTCTGGTATAGTGCAGCAGCAGAACAATTTGCTGAGGGCTATTGAGGCGCAACAGCATCTGTTG
CAACTCACAGTCTGGGGCATCAAGCAGCTCCAGGCAAGAATCCTGGCTGTGGAAAGATACCTAAAGGATC
AACAGCTCCTGGGGATTTGGGGTTGCTCTGGAAAACTCATTTGCACCACTGCTGTGCCTTGGAATGCTAG
TTGGAGTAATAAATCTCTGGAACAGATTTGGAATCACACGACCTGGATGGAGTGGGACAGAGAAATTAAC
AATTACACAAGCTTAATACACTCCTTAATTGAAGAATCGCAAAACCAGCAAGAAAAGAATGAACAAGAAT
TATTGGAATTAGATAAATGGGCAAGTTTGTGGAATTGGTTTAACA
Features (pLannotate 1.2.2; 29 found; start..end, strand, type, name):
      3..158     +  CDS            env (fragment): ENV_HV1H2 - Experimental evidence at protein level: Swiss-Prot protein existence level 1. [Transmembrane protein gp41]: Acts as a class I viral fusion protein. Under the current model, the protein has at least 3 conformational states: pre-fusion native state, pre-hairpin intermediate state, and post-fusion hairpin state. During fusion of viral and target intracellular membranes, the coiled coil regions (heptad repeats) assume a trimer-of-hairpins structure, positioning the fusion peptide in close proximity to the C-terminal region of the ectodomain. The formation of this structure appears to d
    162..402     +  promoter       U6 promoter: RNA polymerase III promoter for human U6 snRNA
    432..507     +  misc_RNA       gRNA scaffold: guide RNA scaffold for the Streptococcus pyogenes CRISPR/Cas9 system
    563..680     +  misc_feature   cPPT/CTS: central polypurine tract and central termination sequence of HIV-1
    746..812     +  CDS            small t antigen (fragment): SV40 (simian virus 40) small t antigen
    838..1049    +  promoter       EF-1α core promoter: core promoter for human elongation factor EF-1α
   1050..1988    +  intron         EF-1α intron A: intron upstream of the start codon of human EF-1α
   2010..2609    +  CDS            PuroR (fragment): puromycin N-acetyltransferase; pac from Streptomyces; confers resistance to puromycin
   2625..3213    +  misc_feature   WPRE: woodchuck hepatitis virus posttranscriptional regulatory element
   3264..3283    +  misc_feature   cPPT/CTS (fragment): central polypurine tract and central termination sequence of HIV-1
   3285..3518    +  LTR            3' LTR (ΔU3): self-inactivating 3' long terminal repeat (LTR) from HIV-1
   3596..3717    +  polyA_signal   SV40 poly(A) signal: SV40 polyadenylation signal
   3757..3892    +  rep_origin     SV40 ori: SV40 origin of replication
   3913..3931    -  promoter       T7 promoter: promoter for bacteriophage T7 RNA polymerase
   3939..4094    +  CDS            lacZα (fragment): LacZα fragment of β-galactosidase; lacZ fragment
   4099..4527    +  rep_origin     f1 ori (sequence partly withheld): f1 bacteriophage origin of replication; arrow indicates direction of (+) strand synthesis
   4580..4684    +  promoter       AmpR promoter: bla
   4685..5545    +  CDS            AmpR: β-lactamase; bla; confers resistance to ampicillin, carbenicillin, and related antibiotics
   5716..6304    +  rep_origin     ori: high-copy-number ColE1/pMB1/pBR322/pUC origin of replication
   6487..6579    +  CDS            lacI (fragment): lac repressor; lacI; The lac repressor binds to the lac operator to inhibit transcription in E. coli. This inhibition can be relieved by adding lactose or isopropyl-β-D-thiogalactopyranoside (IPTG).
   6592..6613    +  protein_bind   CAP binding site: CAP binding activates transcription in the presence of cAMP. E. coli catabolite activator protein
   6628..6658    +  promoter       lac promoter: promoter for the E. coli lac operon
   6666..6682    +  protein_bind   lac operator: The lac repressor binds to the lac operator to inhibit transcription in E. coli. This inhibition can be relieved by adding lactose or isopropyl-β-D-thiogalactopyranoside (IPTG). lac repressor encoded by lacI
   6727..6745    +  promoter       T3 promoter: promoter for bacteriophage T3 RNA polymerase
   6773..6999    +  promoter       RSV promoter: Rous sarcoma virus enhancer/promoter
   7000..7180    +  LTR            5' LTR (truncated): truncated 5' long terminal repeat (LTR) from HIV-1
   7227..7352    +  misc_feature   HIV-1 Ψ: packaging signal of human immunodeficiency virus type 1
   7336..7699    +  CDS            HIV-1 gag (fragment): gag protein from human immunodeficiency virus 1; gag
   7845..8078    +  misc_feature   RRE: The Rev response element (RRE) of HIV-1 allows for Rev-dependent mRNA export from the nucleus to the cytoplasm.
