[The description below was written by a language model from this plasmid's Addgene catalogue record and pLannotate feature annotations shown in this document.]
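Description:
pXPR_003 sgMYC guide 2 is a lentiviral CRISPR guide-expression plasmid built on the pXPR_003 backbone and intended for knockout of human MYC (c-Myc). It is propagated in E. coli through a high-copy ColE1/pUC-type origin with ampicillin resistance (β-lactamase), and it also carries an f1 origin and remnants of a lac/lacZα cloning region with flanking T3 and T7 promoters. The record lists a recombination-deficient strain for propagation, consistent with the repeated LTR sequences in the vector.

The transfer cassette has a third-generation, self-inactivating layout. An RSV promoter is fused to a truncated HIV-1 5′ LTR and drives the genomic RNA. It is followed by the Ψ packaging signal, a gag fragment, the Rev response element and an env fragment, with a ΔU3 3′ LTR and an SV40 polyadenylation signal at the far end. Between the LTRs, a human U6 RNA polymerase III promoter transcribes the MYC-targeting spacer joined to the Streptococcus pyogenes Cas9 guide RNA scaffold. Downstream, after a cPPT/CTS element, the EF-1α core promoter with its intron A drives puromycin N-acetyltransferase for selection of transduced mammalian cells, and a WPRE enhances transcript expression.

No Cas9 coding sequence is annotated, so the nuclease must be supplied separately, for example from cells already expressing Cas9. The cloning sites used for the guide are not recorded. The associated publication concerns tumour cell resistance to CAR T cell therapy in pancreatic cancer, which suggests use as an individual guide for MYC disruption in that context.
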