Addgene plasmid #193597: pXPR_003 sgMYC guide 2
Purpose: cMYC knockout
Depositing lab: William Hahn. Depositing organization: Dana-Farber Cancer Institute. Publication: Systematic interrogation of tumor cell resistance to CAR T cell therapy in pancreatic cancer. Hagel KR, Arafeh R, Gang S, Arnoff TE, Larson RC, Doench JG, Mathewson ND, Wucherpfennig KW, Maus MV, Hahn WC. Cancer Res. 2022 Dec 22:CAN-22-2245. doi: 10.1158/0008-5472.CAN-22-2245. PubMed 36548402.
Backbone
  Vector backbone: pXPR_003
  Vector type: Lentiviral
  Selectable markers: Puromycin
Growth in bacteria
  Bacterial resistance: Ampicillin, 100 μg/mL
  Growth temperature: 30°C
  Growth strain: NEB Stable
  Copy number: High Copy
Gene/Insert
  Gene/Insert name: sgMYC guide 2
  gRNA/shRNA sequence: GCTGCACCGAGTCGTAGTCG
  Species: H. sapiens (human)
  Entrez Gene: MYC (a.k.a. MRTL, MYCC, bHLHe39, c-Myc)
  Cloning method: Restriction Enzyme; 5′ cloning site Unknown (unknown if destroyed); 3′ cloning site Unknown (unknown if destroyed)
Terms and licenses: Academic/Nonprofit Terms; Industry Terms: Not Available to Industry
How to cite: pXPR_003 sgMYC guide 2 was a gift from William Hahn (Addgene plasmid # 193597 ; http://n2t.net/addgene:193597 ; RRID:Addgene_193597)
